Addgene plasmid #139229: pPD569 CAG MCS (TUPV9)
Purpose: (Empty Backbone) mMoClo TUPV9, with CAG promoter and an MCS
Depositing lab: Joshua Leonard. Depositing organization: Northwestern University. Publication: The COMET toolkit for composing customizable genetic programs in mammalian cells. Donahue PS, Draut JW, Muldoon JJ, Edelstein HI, Bagheri N, Leonard JN. Nat Commun. 2020 Feb 7;11(1):779. doi: 10.1038/s41467-019-14147-5. PubMed 32034124.
Backbone
  Vector backbone: pPD005 pcDNA Golden Gate
  Vector type: Mammalian Expression, Synthetic Biology
Growth in bacteria
  Bacterial resistance: Ampicillin, 100 μg/mL
  Growth temperature: 37°C
  Growth strain: DH5alpha
  Copy number: High Copy
Gene/Insert
  Gene/Insert name: None
Terms and licenses: Academic/Nonprofit Terms; Industry Terms: Not Available to Industry
Depositor comments: Leonard Lab plasmid reference number: L1502
How to cite: pPD569 CAG MCS (TUPV9) was a gift from Joshua Leonard (Addgene plasmid # 139229 ; http://n2t.net/addgene:139229 ; RRID:Addgene_139229)
