[The description below was written by a language model from this plasmid's Addgene catalogue record and pLannotate feature annotations shown in this document.]
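Description:
pPD569 CAG MCS (TUPV9) is an empty mammalian expression backbone from the COMET synthetic-biology toolkit, built on a pcDNA-derived Golden Gate vector (pPD005). The record designates it as position vector 9 of the mMoClo (mammalian modular cloning) transcription-unit series, meaning a transcription unit is built in it and can then be combined with units from other position vectors into multi-gene assemblies. The feature tables do not annotate the Type IIS sites or overhangs that would define this position. It is propagated in E. coli as a high-copy plasmid through a ColE1/pUC-type origin and selected with ampicillin via the β-lactamase gene. An f1 origin is also present.

The expression cassette consists of the CAG promoter (CMV immediate-early enhancer, chicken β-actin promoter and the chimeric β-actin/β-globin intron), followed by a T7 promoter, a cloning region, and the bovine growth hormone polyadenylation signal. No insert is present, so a gene of interest placed in the multiple cloning site would be driven by strong constitutive CAG transcription in mammalian cells. The short "HBB" and "HIV-1 LTR" hits just after the intron are most likely annotation artefacts of the β-globin-derived promoter end and linker sequence rather than functional elements.

Downstream lies an SV40 early promoter and SV40 poly(A) flanking only a roughly 100 bp fragment of a bleomycin-family resistance gene, so no intact mammalian selection marker is annotated and the plasmid appears suited mainly to transient transfection. Residual lac promoter/operator sequences are backbone remnants. The depositor sequence (6,220 bp) and the partial NGS result (6,188 bp) show the same architecture. The NGS record differs in a 21 bp deletion noted in the β-actin promoter.
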