Features (pLannotate 1.2.2; 20 found; start..end, strand, type, name):
    199..578     +  enhancer       CMV enhancer: human cytomegalovirus immediate early enhancer
    580..853     +  promoter       chicken β-actin promoter: No description available
    854..1870    +  intron         chimeric intron: chimera between introns from chicken β-actin and rabbit β-globin
   1868..1924    +  CDS            HBB (fragment): HBB_LEPEU - Experimental evidence at protein level: Swiss-Prot protein existence level 1. Involved in oxygen transport from the lung to the various peripheral tissues. From Lepus europaeus (European hare).
   1928..1955    +  LTR            5' LTR (truncated) (fragment): truncated 5' long terminal repeat (LTR) from HIV-1
   1971..1989    +  promoter       T7 promoter: promoter for bacteriophage T7 RNA polymerase
   2136..2247    +  polyA_signal   bGH poly(A) signal: bovine growth hormone polyadenylation signal
   2732..2757    -  misc_feature   MCS (fragment): pBluescript multiple cloning site
   3129..3557    +  rep_origin     f1 ori (sequence partly withheld): f1 bacteriophage origin of replication; arrow indicates direction of (+) strand synthesis
   3562..3584    +  promoter       SV40 promoter (fragment): SV40 enhancer and early promoter
   3585..3776    +  promoter       SV40 promoter: SV40 early promoter
   3803..3901    +  CDS            ble (fragment): BLE_KLEPN - Experimental evidence at protein level: Swiss-Prot protein existence level 1. Binding protein with a strong affinity to the bleomycin family of antibiotics. Binds to CL990; an antimitotic-antibiotic compound. From Klebsiella pneumoniae.
   3896..4017    +  polyA_signal   SV40 poly(A) signal: SV40 polyadenylation signal
   4090..4106    -  protein_bind   lac operator: The lac repressor binds to the lac operator to inhibit transcription in E. coli. This inhibition can be relieved by adding lactose or isopropyl-β-D-thiogalactopyranoside (IPTG). lac repressor encoded by lacI
   4114..4144    -  promoter       lac promoter: promoter for the E. coli lac operon
   4159..4180    -  protein_bind   CAP binding site: CAP binding activates transcription in the presence of cAMP. E. coli catabolite activator protein
   4193..4285    -  CDS            lacI (fragment): lac repressor; lacI; The lac repressor binds to the lac operator to inhibit transcription in E. coli. This inhibition can be relieved by adding lactose or isopropyl-β-D-thiogalactopyranoside (IPTG).
   4468..5053    -  rep_origin     ori: high-copy-number ColE1/pMB1/pBR322/pUC origin of replication
   5224..6084    -  CDS            AmpR: β-lactamase; bla; confers resistance to ampicillin, carbenicillin, and related antibiotics
   6085..6189    -  promoter       AmpR promoter: bla
>Addgene plasmid #139229 | pPD569 CAG MCS (TUPV9) | depositor full sequence | sequence record 270927 | pPD569 CAG MCS (TUPV9) sequence 6220 bps
GACGGATCGGGAGATCGAAGACGGCTTCAATTAACCGAACTGACGGCCATCAAGGAAGATCTGGGGAGGT
CGCTGAGTAGTGCGCGAGCAAAATTTAAGCTACAACAAGGCAAGGCTTGACCGACAATTGCATGAAGAAT
CTGCTTAGGGTTAGGCGTTTTGCGCTGCTTCGCGATGTACGGGCCAGATATACGCGTTGACATTGATTAT
TGACTAGTTATTAATAGTAATCAATTACGGGGTCATTAGTTCATAGCCCATATATGGAGTTCCGCGTTAC
ATAACTTACGGTAAATGGCCCGCCTGGCTGACCGCCCAACGACCCCCGCCCATTGACGTCAATAATGACG
TATGTTCCCATAGTAACGCCAATAGGGACTTTCCATTGACGTCAATGGGTGGAGTATTTACGGTAAACTG
CCCACTTGGCAGTACATCAAGTGTATCATATGCCAAGTACGCCCCCTATTGACGTCAATGACGGTAAATG
GCCCGCCTGGCATTATGCCCAGTACATGACCTTATGGGACTTTCCTACTTGGCAGTACATCTACGTATTA
GTCATCGCTATTACCATGGTCGAGGTGAGCCCCACGTTCTGCTTCACTCTCCCCATCTCCCCCCCCTCCC
CACCCCCAATTTTGTATTTATTTATTTTTTAATTATTTTGTGCAGCGATGGGGGCGGGGGGGGGGGGCGC
GCGCCAGGCGGGGCGGGGCGGGGCGAGGGGCGGGGCGGGGCGAGGCGGAGAGGTGCGGCGGCAGCCAATC
AGAGCGGCGCGCTCCGAAAGTTTCCTTTTATGGCGAGGCGGCGGCGGCGGCGGCCCTATAAAAAGCGAAG
CGCGCGGCGGGCGGGAGTCGCTGCGCGCTGCCTTCGCCCCGTGCCCCGCTCCGCCGCCGCCTCGCGCCGC
CCGCCCCGGCTCTGACTGACCGCGTTACTCCCACAGGTGAGCGGGCGGGACGGCCCTTCTCCTCCGGGCT
GTAATTAGCGCTTGGTTTAATGACGGCTTGTTTCTTTTCTGTGGCTGCGTGAAAGCCTTGAGGGGCTCCG
GGAGGGCCCTTTGTGCGGGGGGAGCGGCTCGGGGGGTGCGTGCGTGTGTGTGTGCGTGGGGAGCGCCGCG
TGCGGCTCCGCGCTGCCCGGCGGCTGTGAGCGCTGCGGGCGCGGCGCGGGGCTTTGTGCGCTCCGCAGTG
TGCGCGAGGGGAGCGCGGCCGGGGGCGGTGCCCCGCGGTGCGGGGGGGGCTGCGAGGGGAACAAAGGCTG
CGTGCGGGGTGTGTGCGTGGGGGGGTGAGCAGGGGGTGTGGGCGCGTCGGTCGGGCTGCAACCCCCCCTG
CACCCCCCTCCCCGAGTTGCTGAGCACGGCCCGGCTTCGGGTGCGGGGCTCCGTACGGGGCGTGGCGCGG
GGCTCGCCGTGCCGGGCGGGGGGTGGCGGCAGGTGGGGGTGCCGGGCGGGGCGGGGCCGCCTCGGGCCGG
GGAGGGCTCGGGGGAGGGGCGCGGCGGCCCCCGGAGCGCCGGCGGCTGTCGAGGCGCGGCGAGCCGCAGC
CATTGCCTTTTATGGTAATCGTGCGAGAGGGCGCAGGGACTTCCTTTGTCCCAAATCTGTGCGGAGCCGA
AATCTGGGAGGCGCCGCCGCACCCCCTCTAGCGGGCGCGGGGCGAAGCGGTGCGGCGCCGGCAGGAAGGA
AATGGGCGGGGAGGGCCTTCGTGCGTCGCCGCGCCGCCGTCCCCTTCTCCCTCTCCAGCCTCGGGGCTGT
CCGCGGGGGGACGGCTGCCTTCGGGGGGGACGGGGCAGGGCGGGGTTCGGCTTCTGGCGTGTGACCGGCG
GCTCTAGAGCCTCTGCTAACCATGTTCATGCCTTCTTCTTTTTCCTACAGCTCCTGGGCAACGTGCTGGT
TATTGTGCTGTCTCATCATTTTGGCAAAGAATTCTTATCTGGCTAACTAGAGAACCCACTGCTTACTGGC
TTATCGAAATTAATACGACTCACTATAGGGAGTCCCAAGCTGGCTAGCGTTTAAACTTAAGCTTGGTACC
GAGCTCGGATCCACTAGTCCAGTGTGGTGGAATTCTGCAGATATCCAGCACAGTGGCGGCCGCTCGAGTC
TAGAGGGCCCGTTTAAACCCGCTGATCAGCCTCGACTGTGCCTTCTAGTTGCCAGCCATCTGTTGTTTGC
CCCTCCCCCGTGCCTTCCTTGACCCTGGAAGGTGCCACTCCCACTGTCCTTTCCTAATAAAATGAGGAAA
TTGCATCGCATTGTCTGAGTAGGTGTCATTCTATTCTGGGGGGTGGGGTGGGGCAGGACAGCAAGGGGGA
GGATTGGGAAGTCAATAGCAGGCATGCTGGGGATGCGGTGGGCTCTATGGCTTCTGAGGCAGGTCGAACT
TCTTCTCGGTCGCATGAGGCTGAGCGCATCGCGATAAGCTCTAGAGGGACAGCCCCCCCCCAAAGCCCCC
AGGGATGTAATTACGTCCCTCCCCCGCTAGGGGGCAGCAGCGAGCCGCCCGGGGCTCCGCTCCGGTCCGG
CGCTCCCCCCGCATCCCCGAGCCGGCAGCGTGCGGGGACAGCCCGGGCACGGGGAAGGTGGCACGGGATC
GCTTTCCTCTGAACGCTTCTCGCTGCTCTTTGAGCCTGCAGACACCTGGGGGGATACGGGGAAAAAGCTT
TAGGCTGAAAGAGAGATTTAGAATGACAGAATCATAGAACGGCCTGCGTACGGATGGGGCTCTAGCTCTA
GAGCTTGATATCGAATTCCTGCAGCCCCGCTAGAGGGACAGCCCCCCCCCAAAGCCCCCAGGGATGTAAT
TACGTCCCTCCCCCGCTAGGGGGCAGCAGCGAGCCGCCCGGGGCTCCGCTCCGGTCCGGCGCTCCCCCCG
CATCCCCGAGCCGGCAGCGTGCGGGGACAGCCCGGGCACGGGGAAGGTGGCACGGGATCGCTTTCCTCTG
AACGCTTCTCGCTGCTCTTTGAGCCTGCAGACACCTGGGGGGATACGGGGAAAAAGCTTTAGGCTGAAAG
AGAGATTTAGAATGACAGAATCATAGAACGGCCTGGGCGCGCCTGGTGGCGAACGATCAACAGACGGGAG
AGGAGACAAGTCTTCGCTGACAGCGACCGGACTCTAGGGGGTATCCCC
[124 nt withheld, positions 3129-3252]
C
[91 nt withheld, positions 3254-3344]
A
[49 nt withheld, positions 3346-3394]
CCTTTGACGTTGGAGTCCACGTTCTTT
[37 nt withheld, positions 3422-3458]
ACCCTATCTCGGTCTATTCTTTTGATTTATAAGGGATTTTGCCGATTTCGGCCTATTGGTTAAAAAATGA
GCTGATTTAACAAAAATTTAACGCGAATTAATTCTGTGGAATGTGTGTCAGTTAGGCTCAATTAGTCAGC
AACCATAGTCCCGCCCCTAACTCCGCCCATCCCGCCCCTAACTCCGCCCAGTTCCGCCCATTCTCCGCCC
CATGGCTGACTAATTTTTTTTATTTATGCAGAGGCCGAGGCCGCCTCTGCCTCTGAGCTATTCCAGAAGT
AGTGAGGAGGCTTTTTTGGAGGCCTAGGCTTTTGCAAAAAGCTCCCGGGAGCTTGTATATCCATTTTCGG
AGGTTGGGCTTCGGAATCGTTTTCCGGGACGCCGGCTGGATGATCCTCCAGCGCGGGGATCTCATGCTGG
AGTTCTTCGCCCACCCCAACTTGTTTATTGCAGCTTATAATGGTTACAAATAAAGCAATAGCATCACAAA
TTTCACAAATAAAGCATTTTTTTCACTGCATTCTAGTTGTGGTTTGTCCAAACTCATCAATGTATCTTAT
CATGTCTGTATACCGTCGACCTCTAGCTAGAGCTTGGCGTAATCATGGTCATAGCTGTTTCCTGTGTGAA
ATTGTTATCCGCTCACAATTCCACACAACATACGAGCCGGAAGCATAAAGTGTAAAGCCTGGGGTGCCTA
ATGAGTGAGCTAACTCACATTAATTGCGTTGCGCTCACTGCCCGCTTTCCAGTCGGGAAACCTGTCGTGC
CAGCTGCATTAATGAATCGGCCAACGCGCGGGGAGAGGCGGTTTGCGTATTGGGCGCTCTTCCGCTTCCT
CGCTCACTGACTCGCTGCGCTCGGTCGTTCGGCTGCGGCGAGCGGTATCAGCTCACTCAAAGGCGGTAAT
ACGGTTATCCACAGAATCAGGGGATAACGCAGGAAAGAACATGTGAGCAAAAGGCCAGCAAAAGGCCAGG
AACCGTAAAAAGGCCGCGTTGCTGGCGTTTTTCCATAGGCTCCGCCCCCCTGACGAGCATCACAAAAATC
GACGCTCAAGTCAGAGGTGGCGAAACCCGACAGGACTATAAAGATACCAGGCGTTTCCCCCTGGAAGCTC
CCTCGTGCGCTCTCCTGTTCCGACCCTGCCGCTTACCGGATACCTGTCCGCCTTTCTCCCTTCGGGAAGC
GTGGCGCTTTCTCATAGCTCACGCTGTAGGTATCTCAGTTCGGTGTAGGTCGTTCGCTCCAAGCTGGGCT
GTGTGCACGAACCCCCCGTTCAGCCCGACCGCTGCGCCTTATCCGGTAACTATCGTCTTGAGTCCAACCC
GGTAAGACACGACTTATCGCCACTGGCAGCAGCCACTGGTAACAGGATTAGCAGAGCGAGGTATGTAGGC
GGTGCTACAGAGTTCTTGAAGTGGTGGCCTAACTACGGCTACACTAGAAGAACAGTATTTGGTATCTGCG
CTCTGCTGAAGCCAGTTACCTTCGGAAAAAGAGTTGGTAGCTCTTGATCCGGCAAACAAACCACCGCTGG
TAGCGGTTTTTTTGTTTGCAAGCAGCAGATTACGCGCAGAAAAAAAGGATCTCAAGAAGATCCTTTGATC
TTTTCTACGGGGTCTGACGCTCAGTGGAACGAAAACTCACGTTAAGGGATTTTGGTCATGAGATTATCAA
AAAGGATCTTCACCTAGATCCTTTTAAATTAAAAATGAAGTTTTAAATCAATCTAAAGTATATATGAGTA
AACTTGGTCTGACAGTTACCAATGCTTAATCAGTGAGGCACCTATCTCAGCGATCTGTCTATTTCGTTCA
TCCATAGTTGCCTGACTCCCCGTCGTGTAGATAACTACGATACGGGAGGGCTTACCATCTGGCCCCAGTG
CTGCAATGATACCGCGAGATCCACGCTCACCGGCTCCAGATTTATCAGCAATAAACCAGCCAGCCGGAAG
GGCCGAGCGCAGAAGTGGTCCTGCAACTTTATCCGCCTCCATCCAGTCTATTAATTGTTGCCGGGAAGCT
AGAGTAAGTAGTTCGCCAGTTAATAGTTTGCGCAACGTTGTTGCCATTGCTACAGGCATCGTGGTGTCAC
GCTCGTCGTTTGGTATGGCTTCATTCAGCTCCGGTTCCCAACGATCAAGGCGAGTTACATGATCCCCCAT
GTTGTGCAAAAAAGCGGTTAGCTCCTTCGGTCCTCCGATCGTTGTCAGAAGTAAGTTGGCCGCAGTGTTA
TCACTCATGGTTATGGCAGCACTGCATAATTCTCTTACTGTCATGCCATCCGTAAGATGCTTTTCTGTGA
CTGGTGAGTACTCAACCAAGTCATTCTGAGAATAGTGTATGCGGCGACCGAGTTGCTCTTGCCCGGCGTC
AATACGGGATAATACCGCGCCACATAGCAGAACTTTAAAAGTGCTCATCATTGGAAAACGTTCTTCGGGG
CGAAAACTCTCAAGGATCTTACCGCTGTTGAGATCCAGTTCGATGTAACCCACTCGTGCACCCAACTGAT
CTTCAGCATCTTTTACTTTCACCAGCGTTTCTGGGTGAGCAAAAACAGGAAGGCAAAATGCCGCAAAAAA
GGGAATAAGGGCGACACGGAAATGTTGAATACTCATACTCTTCCTTTTTCAATATTATTGAAGCATTTAT
CAGGGTTATTGTCTCATGAGCGGATACATATTTGAATGTATTTAGAAAAATAAACAAATAGGGGTTCCGC
GCACATTTCCCCGAAAAGTGCCACCTGACGTC
