Features (pLannotate 1.2.2; 21 found; start..end, strand, type, name):
      1..127     +  promoter       chicken β-actin promoter (fragment): contains a 21-bp deletion relative to the standard chicken β-actin promoter
    128..1144    +  intron         chimeric intron: chimera between introns from chicken β-actin and rabbit β-globin
   1142..1198    +  CDS            HBB (fragment): HBB_LEPEU - Experimental evidence at protein level: Swiss-Prot protein existence level 1. Involved in oxygen transport from the lung to the various peripheral tissues. From Lepus europaeus (European hare).
   1202..1229    +  LTR            5' LTR (truncated) (fragment): truncated 5' long terminal repeat (LTR) from HIV-1
   1245..1263    +  promoter       T7 promoter: promoter for bacteriophage T7 RNA polymerase
   1410..1521    +  polyA_signal   bGH poly(A) signal: bovine growth hormone polyadenylation signal
   2006..2031    -  misc_feature   MCS (fragment): pBluescript multiple cloning site
   2403..2831    +  rep_origin     f1 ori (sequence partly withheld): f1 bacteriophage origin of replication; arrow indicates direction of (+) strand synthesis
   2836..2858    +  promoter       SV40 promoter (fragment): SV40 enhancer and early promoter
   2859..3050    +  promoter       SV40 promoter: SV40 early promoter
   3077..3175    +  CDS            ble (fragment): BLE_KLEPN - Experimental evidence at protein level: Swiss-Prot protein existence level 1. Binding protein with a strong affinity to the bleomycin family of antibiotics. Binds to CL990; an antimitotic-antibiotic compound. From Klebsiella pneumoniae.
   3170..3291    +  polyA_signal   SV40 poly(A) signal: SV40 polyadenylation signal
   3364..3380    -  protein_bind   lac operator: The lac repressor binds to the lac operator to inhibit transcription in E. coli. This inhibition can be relieved by adding lactose or isopropyl-β-D-thiogalactopyranoside (IPTG). lac repressor encoded by lacI
   3388..3418    -  promoter       lac promoter: promoter for the E. coli lac operon
   3433..3454    -  protein_bind   CAP binding site: CAP binding activates transcription in the presence of cAMP. E. coli catabolite activator protein
   3467..3559    -  CDS            lacI (fragment): lac repressor; lacI; The lac repressor binds to the lac operator to inhibit transcription in E. coli. This inhibition can be relieved by adding lactose or isopropyl-β-D-thiogalactopyranoside (IPTG).
   3742..4330    -  rep_origin     ori: high-copy-number ColE1/pMB1/pBR322/pUC origin of replication
   4501..5361    -  CDS            AmpR: β-lactamase; bla; confers resistance to ampicillin, carbenicillin, and related antibiotics
   5362..5466    -  promoter       AmpR promoter: bla
   5696..6075    +  enhancer       CMV enhancer: human cytomegalovirus immediate early enhancer
   6077..9       +  promoter       chicken β-actin promoter (fragment) (across the origin): No description available
>Addgene plasmid #139229 | pPD569 CAG MCS (TUPV9) | addgene full sequence | sequence record 331767 | Addgene Partial NGS Result
GGGGCGGGGCGGGGCGAGGCGGAGAGGTGCGGCGGCAGCCAATCAGAGCGGCGCGCTCCGAAAGTTTCCT
TTTATGGCGAGGCGGCGGCGGCGGCGGCCCTATAAAAAGCGAAGCGCGCGGCGGGCGGGAGTCGCTGCGC
GCTGCCTTCGCCCCGTGCCCCGCTCCGCCGCCGCCTCGCGCCGCCCGCCCCGGCTCTGACTGACCGCGTT
ACTCCCACAGGTGAGCGGGCGGGACGGCCCTTCTCCTCCGGGCTGTAATTAGCGCTTGGTTTAATGACGG
CTTGTTTCTTTTCTGTGGCTGCGTGAAAGCCTTGAGGGGCTCCGGGAGGGCCCTTTGTGCGGGGGGAGCG
GCTCGGGGGGTGCGTGCGTGTGTGTGTGCGTGGGGAGCGCCGCGTGCGGCTCCGCGCTGCCCGGCGGCTG
TGAGCGCTGCGGGCGCGGCGCGGGGCTTTGTGCGCTCCGCAGTGTGCGCGAGGGGAGCGCGGCCGGGGGC
GGTGCCCCGCGGTGCGGGGGGGGCTGCGAGGGGAACAAAGGCTGCGTGCGGGGTGTGTGCGTGGGGGGGT
GAGCAGGGGGTGTGGGCGCGTCGGTCGGGCTGCAACCCCCCCTGCACCCCCCTCCCCGAGTTGCTGAGCA
CGGCCCGGCTTCGGGTGCGGGGCTCCGTACGGGGCGTGGCGCGGGGCTCGCCGTGCCGGGCGGGGGGTGG
CGGCAGGTGGGGGTGCCGGGCGGGGCGGGGCCGCCTCGGGCCGGGGAGGGCTCGGGGGAGGGGCGCGGCG
GCCCCCGGAGCGCCGGCGGCTGTCGAGGCGCGGCGAGCCGCAGCCATTGCCTTTTATGGTAATCGTGCGA
GAGGGCGCAGGGACTTCCTTTGTCCCAAATCTGTGCGGAGCCGAAATCTGGGAGGCGCCGCCGCACCCCC
TCTAGCGGGCGCGGGGCGAAGCGGTGCGGCGCCGGCAGGAAGGAAATGGGCGGGGAGGGCCTTCGTGCGT
CGCCGCGCCGCCGTCCCCTTCTCCCTCTCCAGCCTCGGGGCTGTCCGCGGGGGGACGGCTGCCTTCGGGG
GGGACGGGGCAGGGCGGGGTTCGGCTTCTGGCGTGTGACCGGCGGCTCTAGAGCCTCTGCTAACCATGTT
CATGCCTTCTTCTTTTTCCTACAGCTCCTGGGCAACGTGCTGGTTATTGTGCTGTCTCATCATTTTGGCA
AAGAATTCTTATCTGGCTAACTAGAGAACCCACTGCTTACTGGCTTATCGAAATTAATACGACTCACTAT
AGGGAGTCCCAAGCTGGCTAGCGTTTAAACTTAAGCTTGGTACCGAGCTCGGATCCACTAGTCCAGTGTG
GTGGAATTCTGCAGATATCCAGCACAGTGGCGGCCGCTCGAGTCTAGAGGGCCCGTTTAAACCCGCTGAT
CAGCCTCGACTGTGCCTTCTAGTTGCCAGCCATCTGTTGTTTGCCCCTCCCCCGTGCCTTCCTTGACCCT
GGAAGGTGCCACTCCCACTGTCCTTTCCTAATAAAATGAGGAAATTGCATCGCATTGTCTGAGTAGGTGT
CATTCTATTCTGGGGGGTGGGGTGGGGCAGGACAGCAAGGGGGAGGATTGGGAAGTCAATAGCAGGCATG
CTGGGGATGCGGTGGGCTCTATGGCTTCTGAGGCAGGTCGAACTTCTTCTCGGTCGCATGAGGCTGAGCG
CATCGCGATAAGCTCTAGAGGGACAGCCCCCCCCCAAAGCCCCCAGGGATGTAATTACGTCCCTCCCCCG
CTAGGGGGCAGCAGCGAGCCGCCCGGGGCTCCGCTCCGGTCCGGCGCTCCCCCCGCATCCCCGAGCCGGC
AGCGTGCGGGGACAGCCCGGGCACGGGGAAGGTGGCACGGGATCGCTTTCCTCTGAACGCTTCTCGCTGC
TCTTTGAGCCTGCAGACACCTGGGGGGATACGGGGAAAAAGCTTTAGGCTGAAAGAGAGATTTAGAATGA
CAGAATCATAGAACGGCCTGCGTACGGATGGGGCTCTAGCTCTAGAGCTTGATATCGAATTCCTGCAGCC
CCGCTAGAGGGACAGCCCCCCCCCAAAGCCCCCAGGGATGTAATTACGTCCCTCCCCCGCTAGGGGGCAG
CAGCGAGCCGCCCGGGGCTCCGCTCCGGTCCGGCGCTCCCCCCGCATCCCCGAGCCGGCAGCGTGCGGGG
ACAGCCCGGGCACGGGGAAGGTGGCACGGGATCGCTTTCCTCTGAACGCTTCTCGCTGCTCTTTGAGCCT
GCAGACACCTGGGGGGATACGGGGAAAAAGCTTTAGGCTGAAAGAGAGATTTAGAATGACAGAATCATAG
AACGGCCTGGGCGCGCCTGGTGGCGAACGATCAACAGACGGGAGAGGAGACAAGTCTTCGCTGACAGCGA
CCGGACTCTAGGGGGTATCCCC
[124 nt withheld, positions 2403-2526]
C
[91 nt withheld, positions 2528-2618]
A
[49 nt withheld, positions 2620-2668]
CCTTTGACGTTGGAGTCCACGTTCTTT
[37 nt withheld, positions 2696-2732]
ACCCTATCTCGGTCTATTCTTTTGATTTATAAGGGATTTTGCCGATTTCGGCCTATTGGTTAAAAAATGA
GCTGATTTAACAAAAATTTAACGCGAATTAATTCTGTGGAATGTGTGTCAGTTAGGCTCAATTAGTCAGC
AACCATAGTCCCGCCCCTAACTCCGCCCATCCCGCCCCTAACTCCGCCCAGTTCCGCCCATTCTCCGCCC
CATGGCTGACTAATTTTTTTTATTTATGCAGAGGCCGAGGCCGCCTCTGCCTCTGAGCTATTCCAGAAGT
AGTGAGGAGGCTTTTTTGGAGGCCTAGGCTTTTGCAAAAAGCTCCCGGGAGCTTGTATATCCATTTTCGG
AGGTTGGGCTTCGGAATCGTTTTCCGGGACGCCGGCTGGATGATCCTCCAGCGCGGGGATCTCATGCTGG
AGTTCTTCGCCCACCCCAACTTGTTTATTGCAGCTTATAATGGTTACAAATAAAGCAATAGCATCACAAA
TTTCACAAATAAAGCATTTTTTTCACTGCATTCTAGTTGTGGTTTGTCCAAACTCATCAATGTATCTTAT
CATGTCTGTATACCGTCGACCTCTAGCTAGAGCTTGGCGTAATCATGGTCATAGCTGTTTCCTGTGTGAA
ATTGTTATCCGCTCACAATTCCACACAACATACGAGCCGGAAGCATAAAGTGTAAAGCCTGGGGTGCCTA
ATGAGTGAGCTAACTCACATTAATTGCGTTGCGCTCACTGCCCGCTTTCCAGTCGGGAAACCTGTCGTGC
CAGCTGCATTAATGAATCGGCCAACGCGCGGGGAGAGGCGGTTTGCGTATTGGGCGCTCTTCCGCTTCCT
CGCTCACTGACTCGCTGCGCTCGGTCGTTCGGCTGCGGCGAGCGGTATCAGCTCACTCAAAGGCGGTAAT
ACGGTTATCCACAGAATCAGGGGATAACGCAGGAAAGAACATGTGAGCAAAAGGCCAGCAAAAGGCCAGG
AACCGTAAAAAGGCCGCGTTGCTGGCGTTTTTCCATAGGCTCCGCCCCCCTGACGAGCATCACAAAAATC
GACGCTCAAGTCAGAGGTGGCGAAACCCGACAGGACTATAAAGATACCAGGCGTTTCCCCCTGGAAGCTC
CCTCGTGCGCTCTCCTGTTCCGACCCTGCCGCTTACCGGATACCTGTCCGCCTTTCTCCCTTCGGGAAGC
GTGGCGCTTTCTCATAGCTCACGCTGTAGGTATCTCAGTTCGGTGTAGGTCGTTCGCTCCAAGCTGGGCT
GTGTGCACGAACCCCCCGTTCAGCCCGACCGCTGCGCCTTATCCGGTAACTATCGTCTTGAGTCCAACCC
GGTAAGACACGACTTATCGCCACTGGCAGCAGCCACTGGTAACAGGATTAGCAGAGCGAGGTATGTAGGC
GGTGCTACAGAGTTCTTGAAGTGGTGGCCTAACTACGGCTACACTAGAAGAACAGTATTTGGTATCTGCG
CTCTGCTGAAGCCAGTTACCTTCGGAAAAAGAGTTGGTAGCTCTTGATCCGGCAAACAAACCACCGCTGG
TAGCGGTGGTTTTTTTGTTTGCAAGCAGCAGATTACGCGCAGAAAAAAAGGATCTCAAGAAGATCCTTTG
ATCTTTTCTACGGGGTCTGACGCTCAGTGGAACGAAAACTCACGTTAAGGGATTTTGGTCATGAGATTAT
CAAAAAGGATCTTCACCTAGATCCTTTTAAATTAAAAATGAAGTTTTAAATCAATCTAAAGTATATATGA
GTAAACTTGGTCTGACAGTTACCAATGCTTAATCAGTGAGGCACCTATCTCAGCGATCTGTCTATTTCGT
TCATCCATAGTTGCCTGACTCCCCGTCGTGTAGATAACTACGATACGGGAGGGCTTACCATCTGGCCCCA
GTGCTGCAATGATACCGCGAGATCCACGCTCACCGGCTCCAGATTTATCAGCAATAAACCAGCCAGCCGG
AAGGGCCGAGCGCAGAAGTGGTCCTGCAACTTTATCCGCCTCCATCCAGTCTATTAATTGTTGCCGGGAA
GCTAGAGTAAGTAGTTCGCCAGTTAATAGTTTGCGCAACGTTGTTGCCATTGCTACAGGCATCGTGGTGT
CACGCTCGTCGTTTGGTATGGCTTCATTCAGCTCCGGTTCCCAACGATCAAGGCGAGTTACATGATCCCC
CATGTTGTGCAAAAAAGCGGTTAGCTCCTTCGGTCCTCCGATCGTTGTCAGAAGTAAGTTGGCCGCAGTG
TTATCACTCATGGTTATGGCAGCACTGCATAATTCTCTTACTGTCATGCCATCCGTAAGATGCTTTTCTG
TGACTGGTGAGTACTCAACCAAGTCATTCTGAGAATAGTGTATGCGGCGACCGAGTTGCTCTTGCCCGGC
GTCAATACGGGATAATACCGCGCCACATAGCAGAACTTTAAAAGTGCTCATCATTGGAAAACGTTCTTCG
GGGCGAAAACTCTCAAGGATCTTACCGCTGTTGAGATCCAGTTCGATGTAACCCACTCGTGCACCCAACT
GATCTTCAGCATCTTTTACTTTCACCAGCGTTTCTGGGTGAGCAAAAACAGGAAGGCAAAATGCCGCAAA
AAAGGGAATAAGGGCGACACGGAAATGTTGAATACTCATACTCTTCCTTTTTCAATATTATTGAAGCATT
TATCAGGGTTATTGTCTCATGAGCGGATACATATTTGAATGTATTTAGAAAAATAAACAAATAGGGGTTC
CGCGCACATTTCCCCGAAAAGTGCCACCTGACGTCGACGGATCGGGAGATCGAAGACGGCTTCAATTAAC
CGAACTGACGGCCATCAAGGAAGATCTGGGGAGGTCGCTGAGTAGTGCGCGAGCAAAATTTAAGCTACAA
CAAGGCAAGGCTTGACCGACAATTGCATGAAGAATCTGCTTAGGGTTAGGCGTTTTGCGCTGCTTCGCGA
TGTACGGGCCAGATATACGCGTTGACATTGATTATTGACTAGTTATTAATAGTAATCAATTACGGGGTCA
TTAGTTCATAGCCCATATATGGAGTTCCGCGTTACATAACTTACGGTAAATGGCCCGCCTGGCTGACCGC
CCAACGACCCCCGCCCATTGACGTCAATAATGACGTATGTTCCCATAGTAACGCCAATAGGGACTTTCCA
TTGACGTCAATGGGTGGAGTATTTACGGTAAACTGCCCACTTGGCAGTACATCAAGTGTATCATATGCCA
AGTACGCCCCCTATTGACGTCAATGACGGTAAATGGCCCGCCTGGCATTATGCCCAGTACATGACCTTAT
GGGACTTTCCTACTTGGCAGTACATCTACGTATTAGTCATCGCTATTACCATGGTCGAGGTGAGCCCCAC
GTTCTGCTTCACTCTCCCCATCTCCCCCCCCTCCCCACCCCCAATTTTGTATTTATTTATTTTTTAATTA
TTTTGTGCAGCGATGGGGGCGGGGGG
